Addgene plasmid #219416: pET28-a(+)-6xHis-mBlueberry(-9)
Purpose: Fluorescent protein to reconstruct the mixture that mimics the charge profile of E. coli lysate
Depositing lab: Allie Obermeyer. Depositing organization: Columbia University. Publication: Selectivity of Complex Coacervation in Multiprotein Mixtures. Ahn SY, Obermeyer AC. JACS Au. 2024 Sep 17;4(10):3800-3812. doi: 10.1021/jacsau.4c00399. eCollection 2024 Oct 28. PubMed 39483238.
Backbone
  Vector backbone: pET-28a(+)
  Vector type: Bacterial Expression
Growth in bacteria
  Bacterial resistance: Kanamycin, 50 μg/mL
  Growth temperature: 37°C
  Growth strain: DH5alpha
  Copy number: High Copy
Gene/Insert
  Gene/Insert name: mBlueberry2(-9)
  Mutation: K137E, K199E, R234E
  Promoter: T7
  Tag / fusion protein: MGHHHHHGG (N terminal on insert)
  Cloning method: Gibson Cloning
  Sequencing primers: 5′ TAATACGACTCACTATAG
Terms and licenses: Academic/Nonprofit Terms; Industry Terms: Not Available to Industry
How to cite: pET28-a(+)-6xHis-mBlueberry(-9) was a gift from Allie Obermeyer (Addgene plasmid # 219416 ; http://n2t.net/addgene:219416 ; RRID:Addgene_219416)
