[The description below was written by a language model from this plasmid's Addgene catalogue record and pLannotate feature annotations shown in this document.]
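Description:
pET28-a(+)-6xHis-mBlueberry(-9) is a bacterial expression plasmid of about 6 kb built on the pET-28a(+) backbone. It replicates in E. coli from a ColE1/pMB1-type origin, with the neighbouring bom and rop elements typical of pBR322-derived pET vectors, although the catalogue entry lists it as high copy. It is selected with kanamycin through an aminoglycoside phosphotransferase gene. An f1 phage origin is also present, along with short tetracycline-resistance fragments that are non-functional remnants of the backbone.

The payload, inserted by Gibson cloning, is mBlueberry2(-9), a variant of the Discosoma-derived blue fluorescent protein mBlueberry2. It carries three lysine- or arginine-to-glutamate substitutions (K137E, K199E, R234E); the "(-9)" in the name presumably denotes the resulting net charge, though the record does not define it. The coding sequence carries a short N-terminal histidine tag for metal-affinity purification; the recorded tag sequence shows five histidines although the name says 6xHis. Annotation software labels this short stretch as a fragment of a composite tag, most likely just a match to the His residues. Expression is driven by the T7 promoter with an adjacent lac operator and the T7 gene 10 ribosome binding site, and ends at the T7 terminator. The plasmid-borne lacI gene supplies repressor, so transcription needs a host providing T7 RNA polymerase and is induced with IPTG. A vector-derived His-tag fragment lies downstream of the insert, but the record does not say whether it is translated.

According to the record, the protein serves as one fluorescent component of a defined mixture that mimics the charge profile of E. coli lysate, in studies of the selectivity of complex coacervation in multiprotein mixtures.
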