Features (pLannotate 1.2.2; 20 found; start..end, strand, type, name):
    588..1176    +  rep_origin     ori: high-copy-number ColE1/pMB1/pBR322/pUC origin of replication
   1362..1501    -  misc_feature   bom: basis of mobility region from pBR322
   1603..1794    -  CDS            rop: Rop protein, which maintains plasmids at low copy number; rop
   1811..2191    +  CDS            YPB1_ECOLX: Protein predicted: Swiss-Prot protein existence level 4. From Escherichia coli.
   2263..2554    -  CDS            TcR (fragment): tetracycline efflux protein; tet; confers resistance to tetracycline
   2569..2590    -  protein_bind   CAP binding site: CAP binding activates transcription in the presence of cAMP. E. coli catabolite activator protein
   2603..3685    -  CDS            lacI: lac repressor; lacI; The lac repressor binds to the lac operator to inhibit transcription in E. coli. This inhibition can be relieved by adding lactose or isopropyl-β-D-thiogalactopyranoside (IPTG).
   3686..3763    -  promoter       lacI promoter: lacI
   3771..4050    -  CDS            TcR (fragment): tetracycline efflux protein; tet; confers resistance to tetracycline
   4072..4090    +  promoter       T7 promoter: promoter for bacteriophage T7 RNA polymerase
   4091..4115    +  protein_bind   lac operator: The lac repressor binds to the lac operator to inhibit transcription in E. coli. This inhibition can be relieved by adding lactose or isopropyl-β-D-thiogalactopyranoside (IPTG). lac repressor encoded by lacI
   4130..4152    +  RBS            RBS: efficient ribosome binding site from bacteriophage T7 gene 10 (Olins and Rangwala, 1989)
   4165..4184    +  CDS            capTEV™ (fragment): composite tag for in vivo biotinylation, TEV protease cleavage, and 6xHis tagging
   4189..4893    +  CDS            mBlueberry2: mBlueberry2 is a basic (constitutively fluorescent) blue fluorescent protein published in 2007, derived from Discosoma. It has very low acid sensitivity.
   4906..4923    +  CDS            9xHis (fragment): 9xHis affinity tag
   4933..4982    +  CDS            SET1 (fragment): solubility-enhancement tag derived from T7 phage gene 10B
   4990..5037    +  terminator     T7 terminator: transcription terminator for bacteriophage T7 RNA polymerase
   5074..5502    +  rep_origin     f1 ori (sequence partly withheld): f1 bacteriophage origin of replication; arrow indicates direction of (+) strand synthesis
   5555..5612    +  promoter       AmpR promoter (fragment): bla
   5621..466     -  CDS            KanR (across the origin): aminoglycoside phosphotransferase; aph(3')-Ia; confers resistance to kanamycin in bacteria or G418 (Geneticin®) in eukaryotes
>Addgene plasmid #219416 | pET28-a(+)-6xHis-mBlueberry(-9) | addgene full sequence | sequence record 449507 | Addgene NGS Result
TTCGTGATTGCGCCTGAGCGAGACGAAATACGCGATCGCTGTTAAAAGGACAATTACAAACAGGAATCGA
ATGCAACCGGCGCAGGAACACTGCCAGCGCATCAACAATATTTTCACCTGAATCAGGATATTCTTCTAAT
ACCTGGAATGCTGTTTTCCCGGGGATCGCAGTGGTGAGTAACCATGCATCATCAGGAGTACGGATAAAAT
GCTTGATGGTCGGAAGAGGCATAAATTCCGTCAGCCAGTTTAGTCTGACCATCTCATCTGTAACATCATT
GGCAACGCTACCTTTGCCATGTTTCAGAAACAACTCTGGCGCATCGGGCTTCCCATACAATCGATAGATT
GTCGCACCTGATTGCCCGACATTATCGCGAGCCCATTTATACCCATATAAATCAGCATCCATGTTGGAAT
TTAATCGCGGCCTAGAGCAAGACGTTTCCCGTTGAATATGGCTCATAACACCCCTTGTATTACTGTTTAT
GTAAGCAGACAGTTTTATTGTTCATGACCAAAATCCCTTAACGTGAGTTTTCGTTCCACTGAGCGTCAGA
CCCCGTAGAAAAGATCAAAGGATCTTCTTGAGATCCTTTTTTTCTGCGCGTAATCTGCTGCTTGCAAACA
AAAAAACCACCGCTACCAGCGGTGGTTTGTTTGCCGGATCAAGAGCTACCAACTCTTTTTCCGAAGGTAA
CTGGCTTCAGCAGAGCGCAGATACCAAATACTGTCCTTCTAGTGTAGCCGTAGTTAGGCCACCACTTCAA
GAACTCTGTAGCACCGCCTACATACCTCGCTCTGCTAATCCTGTTACCAGTGGCTGCTGCCAGTGGCGAT
AAGTCGTGTCTTACCGGGTTGGACTCAAGACGATAGTTACCGGATAAGGCGCAGCGGTCGGGCTGAACGG
GGGGTTCGTGCACACAGCCCAGCTTGGAGCGAACGACCTACACCGAACTGAGATACCTACAGCGTGAGCT
ATGAGAAAGCGCCACGCTTCCCGAAGGGAGAAAGGCGGACAGGTATCCGGTAAGCGGCAGGGTCGGAACA
GGAGAGCGCACGAGGGAGCTTCCAGGGGGAAACGCCTGGTATCTTTATAGTCCTGTCGGGTTTCGCCACC
TCTGACTTGAGCGTCGATTTTTGTGATGCTCGTCAGGGGGGCGGAGCCTATGGAAAAACGCCAGCAACGC
GGCCTTTTTACGGTTCCTGGCCTTTTGCTGGCCTTTTGCTCACATGTTCTTTCCTGCGTTATCCCCTGAT
TCTGTGGATAACCGTATTACCGCCTTTGAGTGAGCTGATACCGCTCGCCGCAGCCGAACGACCGAGCGCA
GCGAGTCAGTGAGCGAGGAAGCGGAAGAGCGCCTGATGCGGTATTTTCTCCTTACGCATCTGTGCGGTAT
TTCACACCGCAATGGTGCACTCTCAGTACAATCTGCTCTGATGCCGCATAGTTAAGCCAGTATACACTCC
GCTATCGCTACGTGACTGGGTCATGGCTGCGCCCCGACACCCGCCAACACCCGCTGACGCGCCCTGACGG
GCTTGTCTGCTCCCGGCATCCGCTTACAGACAAGCTGTGACCGTCTCCGGGAGCTGCATGTGTCAGAGGT
TTTCACCGTCATCACCGAAACGCGCGAGGCAGCTGCGGTAAAGCTCATCAGCGTGGTCGTGAAGCGATTC
ACAGATGTCTGCCTGTTCATCCGCGTCCAGCTCGTTGAGTTTCTCCAGAAGCGTTAATGTCTGGCTTCTG
ATAAAGCGGGCCATGTTAAGGGCGGTTTTTTCCTGTTTGGTCACTGATGCCTCCGTGTAAGGGGGATTTC
TGTTCATGGGGGTAATGATACCGATGAAACGAGAGAGGATGCTCACGATACGGGTTACTGATGATGAACA
TGCCCGGTTACTGGAACGTTGTGAGGGTAAACAACTGGCGGTATGGATGCGGCGGGACCAGAGAAAAATC
ACTCAGGGTCAATGCCAGCGCTTCGTTAATACAGATGTAGGTGTTCCACAGGGTAGCCAGCAGCATCCTG
CGATGCAGATCCGGAACATAATGGTGCAGGGCGCTGACTTCCGCGTTTCCAGACTTTACGAAACACGGAA
ACCGAAGACCATTCATGTTGTTGCTCAGGTCGCAGACGTTTTGCAGCAGCAGTCGCTTCACGTTCGCTCG
CGTATCGGTGATTCATTCTGCTAACCAGTAAGGCAACCCCGCCAGCCTAGCCGGGTCCTCAACGACAGGA
GCACGATCATGCGCACCCGTGGGGCCGCCATGCCGGCGATAATGGCCTGCTTCTCGCCGAAACGTTTGGT
GGCGGGACCAGTGACGAAGGCTTGAGCGAGGGCGTGCAAGATTCCGAATACCGCAAGCGACAGGCCGATC
ATCGTCGCGCTCCAGCGAAAGCGGTCCTCGCCGAAAATGACCCAGAGCGCTGCCGGCACCTGTCCTACGA
GTTGCATGATAAAGAAGACAGTCATAAGTGCGGCGACGATAGTCATGCCCCGCGCCCACCGGAAGGAGCT
GACTGGGTTGAAGGCTCTCAAGGGCATCGGTCGAGATCCCGGTGCCTAATGAGTGAGCTAACTTACATTA
ATTGCGTTGCGCTCACTGCCCGCTTTCCAGTCGGGAAACCTGTCGTGCCAGCTGCATTAATGAATCGGCC
AACGCGCGGGGAGAGGCGGTTTGCGTATTGGGCGCCAGGGTGGTTTTTCTTTTCACCAGTGAGACGGGCA
ACAGCTGATTGCCCTTCACCGCCTGGCCCTGAGAGAGTTGCAGCAAGCGGTCCACGCTGGTTTGCCCCAG
CAGGCGAAAATCCTGTTTGATGGTGGTTAACGGCGGGATATAACATGAGCTGTCTTCGGTATCGTCGTAT
CCCACTACCGAGATATCCGCACCAACGCGCAGCCCGGACTCGGTAATGGCGCGCATTGCGCCCAGCGCCA
TCTGATCGTTGGCAACCAGCATCGCAGTGGGAACGATGCCCTCATTCAGCATTTGCATGGTTTGTTGAAA
ACCGGACATGGCACTCCAGTCGCCTTCCCGTTCCGCTATCGGCTGAATTTGATTGCGAGTGAGATATTTA
TGCCAGCCAGCCAGACGCAGACGCGCCGAGACAGAACTTAATGGGCCCGCTAACAGCGCGATTTGCTGGT
GACCCAATGCGACCAGATGCTCCACGCCCAGTCGCGTACCGTCTTCATGGGAGAAAATAATACTGTTGAT
GGGTGTCTGGTCAGAGACATCAAGAAATAACGCCGGAACATTAGTGCAGGCAGCTTCCACAGCAATGGCA
TCCTGGTCATCCAGCGGATAGTTAATGATCAGCCCACTGACGCGTTGCGCGAGAAGATTGTGCACCGCCG
CTTTACAGGCTTCGACGCCGCTTCGTTCTACCATCGACACCACCACGCTGGCACCCAGTTGATCGGCGCG
AGATTTAATCGCCGCGACAATTTGCGACGGCGCGTGCAGGGCCAGACTGGAGGTGGCAACGCCAATCAGC
AACGACTGTTTGCCCGCCAGTTGTTGTGCCACGCGGTTGGGAATGTAATTCAGCTCCGCCATCGCCGCTT
CCACTTTTTCCCGCGTTTTCGCAGAAACGTGGCTGGCCTGGTTCACCACGCGGGAAACGGTCTGATAAGA
GACACCGGCATACTCTGCGACATCGTATAACGTTACTGGTTTCACATTCACCACCCTGAATTGACTCTCT
TCCGGGCGCTATCATGCCATACCGCGAAAGGTTTTGCGCCATTCGATGGTGTCCGGGATCTCGACGCTCT
CCCTTATGCGACTCCTGCATTAGGAAGCAGCCCAGTAGTAGGTTGAGGCCGTTGAGCACCGCCGCCGCAA
GGAATGGTGCATGCAAGGAGATGGCGCCCAACAGTCCCCCGGCCACGGGGCCTGCCACCATACCCACGCC
GAAACAAGCGCTCATGAGCCCGAAGTGGCGAGCCCGATCTTCCCCATCGGTGATGTCGGCGATATAGGCG
CCAGCAACCGCACCTGTGGCGCCGGTGATGCCGGCCACGATGCGTCCGGCGTAGAGGATCGAGATCTCGA
TCCCGCGAAATTAATACGACTCACTATAGGGGAATTGTGAGCGGATAACAATTCCCCTCTAGAAATAATT
TTGTTTAACTTTAAGAAGGAGATATACCATGGGCCATCATCATCATCATCATGGCGGCGTGAGCAAAGGC
GAAGAAAACAACGTGGCGATTATTAAAGAATTTATGCGCTTTAAAGTGCATATGGAAGGCAGCGTGAACG
GCCATGAATTTGAAATTGAAGGCGAAGGCGAAGGCCGCCCGTATGAAGGCACCCAGACCGCGAAACTGAA
AGTGACCAAAGGCGGCCCGCTGCCGTTTGCGTGGGATATTCTGAGCCCGCAGTTTCTGTTTGGCAGCAAA
GTGTATATTAAACATCCGGCGGATATTCCGGATTATTTTAAACTGAGCTTTCCGGAAGGCTTTAAATGGG
AACGCGTGATGAACTTTGAAGATGGCGGCGTGGTGACCGTGACCCAGGATAGCAGCCTGCAGGATGGCGT
GTTTATTTATAAAGTGGAACTGCGCGGCACCAACTTTCCGAGCGATGGCCCGGTGATGCAGAAAAAAACC
ATGGGCTGGGAAGCGTTTAGCGAACGCATGTATCCGGAAGATGGCGCGCTGAAAAGCGAAATTAAAACCC
GCCTGAAACTGAAAGATGGCGGCCATTATGATGCGGAAGTGAAAACCACCTATAAAGCGAAAGAGCCGGT
GCAGCTGCCGGGCGCGTATAACGTGAACATTAAACTGGATATTGTGAGCCATAACGAAGATTATACCATT
GTGGAACAGTATGAACGCGCGGAAGGCGAACATAGCACCGGCGGCATGGATGAACTGTATAAATAATAAC
TCGAGCACCACCACCACCACCACTGAGATCCGGCTGCTAACAAAGCCCGAAAGGAAGCTGAGTTGGCTGC
TGCCACCGCTGAGCAATAACTAGCATAACCCCTTGGGGCCTCTAAACGGGTCTTGAGGGGTTTTTTGCTG
AAAGGAGGAACTATATCCGGATTGGCGAATGGG
[124 nt withheld, positions 5074-5197]
C
[91 nt withheld, positions 5199-5289]
A
[49 nt withheld, positions 5291-5339]
CCTTTGACGTTGGAGTCCACGTTCTTT
[37 nt withheld, positions 5367-5403]
ACCCTATCTCGGTCTATTCTTTTGATTTATAAGGGATTTTGCCGATTTCGGCCTATTGGTTAAAAAATGA
GCTGATTTAACAAAAATTTAACGCGAATTTTAACAAAATATTAACGCTTACAATTTAGGTGGCACTTTTC
GGGGAAATGTGCGCGGAACCCCTATTTGTTTATTTTTCTAAATACATTCAAATATGTATCCGCTCATGAA
TTAATTCTTAGAAAAACTCATCGAGCATCAAATGAAACTGCAATTTATTCATATCAGGATTATCAATACC
ATATTTTTGAAAAAGCCGTTTCTGTAATGAAGGAGAAAACTCACCGAGGCAGTTCCATAGGATGGCAAGA
TCCTGGTATCGGTCTGCGATTCCGACTCGTCCAACATCAATACAACCTATTAATTTCCCCTCGTCAAAAA
TAAGGTTATCAAGTGAGAAATCACCATGAGTGACGACTGAATCCGGTGAGAATGGCAAAAGTTTATGCAT
TTCTTTCCAGACTTGTTCAACAGGCCAGCCATTACGCTCGTCATCAAAATCACTCGCATCAACCAAACCG
TTATTCA
